>Addgene plasmid #98271 | UKNP5.1.1 | depositor full sequence | sequence record 180290 | UKNP5.1.1 sequence 7252 bps
CACCATGGGTTGCTCTTTCTCTATCTTTATCCTTGCACTTCTCTCGTGCCTGACCGTCCCAGCCTCTGCA
GTCCCCTACCGGAATGCCTCTGGGATCTACCACGTCACCAATGATTGCCCAAACTCTTCCATAGTATATG
AGGCAGATAACCTGATTTTACACGCACCCGGCTGCGTGCCCTGTGTTAGGGAGGGTAATGTGAGTAGGTG
CTGGGTCCAAATCACCCCCACACTGTCGGCCCCAAACCTCGGAGCGGTCACGGCTCCTCTTCGGAGAGCC
GTTGACTACTTAGCGGGAGGGGCCGCCCTTTGCTCCGCGTTATACGTCGGGGACGCGTGCGGGGCGGTGT
TCTTGGTAGGCCAAATGTTCACCTATAGGCCTCGCCAGCATACTACGGTGCAGGACTGCAACTGTTCTAT
TTACAGTGGCCATGTTAGCGGCCACCGGATGGCATGGGACATGATGATGAATTGGTCACCTACATCGGCC
TTGCTGGTAGCCCAGATGCTACGGATCCCTCAAGTGGTCATGGACATCATAGCCGGGGGCCACTGGGGGG
TCTTGTTCGCCGCCGCGTACTTTGCATCAGCGGCTAACTGGGCTAAGGTTGTGCTGGTTCTGTTCTTGTT
TGCGGGAGTTGACGGTAACACCCAGACTGTGGGCGGTTCTGCTGCTTATTCTACATCAGGCCTGGCCTCG
CTCTTCAGCCCCGGGCCAAAGCAGAACCTCCAGCTCATACAAAATGGGAGCAGCTGGCACATTAACAGGA
CTGCCCTTAACTGTAATGACAGCCTCAAGACTGGGTTCATAGCCGGCCTCATGTACGTCTATAAGTTCAA
CTCCACCGGGTGTCCGGAGCGGATGGCTAGTTGTAGACCCCTCACAGCCTTCGACCAGGGCTGGGGAACT
ATCAGCTATGCCAACATATCGGGCCCTAGTGACGACAAACCATATTGCTGGCACTATCCCCCACGACCGT
GCGGAGTGGTGCCAGCCCGAGAGGTCTGCGGTCCAGTCTACTGTTTCACACCTAGCCCAGTGGTCGTTGG
CACCACTGATCGCAAAGGATATCCCACTTACAACTGGGGTGAAAATGACACTGACGTCCTTCTCTTGAAC
AACACGAGGCCTCCCACTGGCAATTGGTTTGGCTGCACCTGGATGAACGCCTCAGGGTTTGTGAAGACTT
GCGGAGCGCCACCTTGCATCTTAGGGCCGACAGGCAACAACAGTCTTAAGTGCCCTACAGATTGCTTCCG
CAAGCACCCGGACGCCACCTACACCAGGTGCGGGTCAGGACCCTGGCTTACGCCCCGGTGTTTGGTGGAC
TACCCTTACCGGTTGTGGCATTACCCGTGCACCGTAAATTATACCATCTTTAAGGTGCGCATGTTCATTG
GGGGCCTAGAGCACAGGTTTGATGCGGCATGTAACTGGACCCGAGGTGAACGATGCGACCTCGATGATAG
GGATAGGGCCGAGCTAAGCCCGCTTCTACACACTACCACACAGTGGGCCATATTGCCGTGCTCTTTTACA
CCCACGCCTGCTCTTAGTACTGGCCTCATTCACTTACACCAGAATATAGTAGACACCCAGTATCTTTACG
GCCTGAGCTCCAGCATCGTCTCGTGGGCCGTTAAGTGGGAGTACATAGTGCTGGCCTTCCTGCTACTTGC
TGATGCCCGTGTCTGTACTTGCCTATGGATCATGCTCCTAGTCTGTCAGGCTGAAGCATAAAAAGGGTCA
AGACAATTCTGCAGATATCCAGCACAGTGGCGGCCGCTCGAGTCTAGAGGGCCCGCGGTTCGAAGGTAAG
CCTATCCCTAACCCTCTCCTCGGTCTCGATTCTACGCGTACCGGTCATCATCACCATCACCATTGAGTTT
AAACCCGCTGATCAGCCTCGACTGTGCCTTCTAGTTGCCAGCCATCTGTTGTTTGCCCCTCCCCCGTGCC
TTCCTTGACCCTGGAAGGTGCCACTCCCACTGTCCTTTCCTAATAAAATGAGGAAATTGCATCGCATTGT
CTGAGTAGGTGTCATTCTATTCTGGGGGGTGGGGTGGGGCAGGACAGCAAGGGGGAGGATTGGGAAGACA
ATAGCAGGCATGCTGGGGATGCGGTGGGCTCTATGGCTTCTGAGGCGGAAAGAACCAGCTGGGGCTCTAG
GGGGTATCCCC
[124 nt withheld, positions 2182-2305]
C
[32 nt withheld, positions 2307-2338]
CA
[57 nt withheld, positions 2341-2397]
A
[49 nt withheld, positions 2399-2447]
CCTTTGACGTTGGAGTCCACGTTCTTT
[37 nt withheld, positions 2475-2511]
ACCCTATCTCGGTCTATTCTTTTGATTTATAAGGGATTTTGGGGATTTCGGCCTATTGGTTAAAAAATGA
GCTGATTTAACAAAAATTTAACGCGAATTAATTCTGTGGAATGTGTGTCAGTTAGGGTGTGGAAAGTCCC
CAGGCTCCCCAGGCAGGCAGAAGTATGCAAAGCATGCATCTCAATTAGTCAGCAACCAGGTGTGGAAAGT
CCCCAGGCTCCCCAGCAGGCAGAAGTATGCAAAGCATGCATCTCAATTAGTCAGCAACCATAGTCCCGCC
CCTAACTCCGCCCATCCCGCCCCTAACTCCGCCCAGTTCCGCCCATTCTCCGCCCCATGGCTGACTAATT
TTTTTTATTTATGCAGAGGCCGAGGCCGCCTCTGCCTCTGAGCTATTCCAGAAGTAGTGAGGAGGCTTTT
TTGGAGGCCTAGGCTTTTGCAAAAAGCTCCCGGGAGCTTGTATATCCATTTTCGGATCTGATCAAGAGAC
AGGATGAGGATCGTTTCGCATGATTGAACAAGATGGATTGCACGCAGGTTCTCCGGCCGCTTGGGTGGAG
AGGCTATTCGGCTATGACTGGGCACAACAGACAATCGGCTGCTCTGATGCCGCCGTGTTCCGGCTGTCAG
CGCAGGGGCGCCCGGTTCTTTTTGTCAAGACCGACCTGTCCGGTGCCCTGAATGAACTGCAGGACGAGGC
AGCGCGGCTATCGTGGCTGGCCACGACGGGCGTTCCTTGCGCAGCTGTGCTCGACGTTGTCACTGAAGCG
GGAAGGGACTGGCTGCTATTGGGCGAAGTGCCGGGGCAGGATCTCCTGTCATCTCACCTTGCTCCTGCCG
AGAAAGTATCCATCATGGCTGATGCAATGCGGCGGCTGCATACGCTTGATCCGGCTACCTGCCCATTCGA
CCACCAAGCGAAACATCGCATCGAGCGAGCACGTACTCGGATGGAAGCCGGTCTTGTCGATCAGGATGAT
CTGGACGAAGAGCATCAGGGGCTCGCGCCAGCCGAACTGTTCGCCAGGCTCAAGGCGCGCATGCCCGACG
GCGAGGATCTCGTCGTGACCCATGGCGATGCCTGCTTGCCGAATATCATGGTGGAAAATGGCCGCTTTTC
TGGATTCATCGACTGTGGCCGGCTGGGTGTGGCGGACCGCTATCAGGACATAGCGTTGGCTACCCGTGAT
ATTGCTGAAGAGCTTGGCGGCGAATGGGCTGACCGCTTCCTCGTGCTTTACGGTATCGCCGCTCCCGATT
CGCAGCGCATCGCCTTCTATCGCCTTCTTGACGAGTTCTTCTGAGCGGGACTCTGGGGTTCGCGAAATGA
CCGACCAAGCGACGCCCAACCTGCCATCACGAGATTTCGATTCCACCGCCGCCTTCTATGAAAGGTTGGG
CTTCGGAATCGTTTTCCGGGACGCCGGCTGGATGATCCTCCAGCGCGGGGATCTCATGCTGGAGTTCTTC
GCCCACCCCAACTTGTTTATTGCAGCTTATAATGGTTACAAATAAAGCAATAGCATCACAAATTTCACAA
ATAAAGCATTTTTTTCACTGCATTCTAGTTGTGGTTTGTCCAAACTCATCAATGTATCTTATCATGTCTG
TATACCGTCGACCTCTAGCTAGAGCTTGGCGTAATCATGGTCATAGCTGTTTCCTGTGTGAAATTGTTAT
CCGCTCACAATTCCACACAACATACGAGCCGGAAGCATAAAGTGTAAAGCCTGGGGTGCCTAATGAGTGA
GCTAACTCACATTAATTGCGTTGCGCTCACTGCCCGCTTTCCAGTCGGGAAACCTGTCGTGCCAGCTGCA
TTAATGAATCGGCCAACGCGCGGGGAGAGGCGGTTTGCGTATTGGGCGCTCTTCCGCTTCCTCGCTCACT
GACTCGCTGCGCTCGGTCGTTCGGCTGCGGCGAGCGGTATCAGCTCACTCAAAGGCGGTAATACGGTTAT
CCACAGAATCAGGGGATAACGCAGGAAAGAACATGTGAGCAAAAGGCCAGCAAAAGGCCAGGAACCGTAA
AAAGGCCGCGTTGCTGGCGTTTTTCCATAGGCTCCGCCCCCCTGACGAGCATCACAAAAATCGACGCTCA
AGTCAGAGGTGGCGAAACCCGACAGGACTATAAAGATACCAGGCGTTTCCCCCTGGAAGCTCCCTCGTGC
GCTCTCCTGTTCCGACCCTGCCGCTTACCGGATACCTGTCCGCCTTTCTCCCTTCGGGAAGCGTGGCGCT
TTCTCAATGCTCACGCTGTAGGTATCTCAGTTCGGTGTAGGTCGTTCGCTCCAAGCTGGGCTGTGTGCAC
GAACCCCCCGTTCAGCCCGACCGCTGCGCCTTATCCGGTAACTATCGTCTTGAGTCCAACCCGGTAAGAC
ACGACTTATCGCCACTGGCAGCAGCCACTGGTAACAGGATTAGCAGAGCGAGGTATGTAGGCGGTGCTAC
AGAGTTCTTGAAGTGGTGGCCTAACTACGGCTACACTAGAAGGACAGTATTTGGTATCTGCGCTCTGCTG
AAGCCAGTTACCTTCGGAAAAAGAGTTGGTAGCTCTTGATCCGGCAAACAAACCACCGCTGGTAGCGGTG
GTTTTTTTGTTTGCAAGCAGCAGATTACGCGCAGAAAAAAAGGATCTCAAGAAGATCCTTTGATCTTTTC
TACGGGGTCTGACGCTCAGTGGAACGAAAACTCACGTTAAGGGATTTTGGTCATGAGATTATCAAAAAGG
ATCTTCACCTAGATCCTTTTAAATTAAAAATGAAGTTTTAAATCAATCTAAAGTATATATGAGTAAACTT
GGTCTGACAGTTACCAATGCTTAATCAGTGAGGCACCTATCTCAGCGATCTGTCTATTTCGTTCATCCAT
AGTTGCCTGACTCCCCGTCGTGTAGATAACTACGATACGGGAGGGCTTACCATCTGGCCCCAGTGCTGCA
ATGATACCGCGAGACCCACGCTCACCGGCTCCAGATTTATCAGCAATAAACCAGCCAGCCGGAAGGGCCG
AGCGCAGAAGTGGTCCTGCAACTTTATCCGCCTCCATCCAGTCTATTAATTGTTGCCGGGAAGCTAGAGT
AAGTAGTTCGCCAGTTAATAGTTTGCGCAACGTTGTTGCCATTGCTACAGGCATCGTGGTGTCACGCTCG
TCGTTTGGTATGGCTTCATTCAGCTCCGGTTCCCAACGATCAAGGCGAGTTACATGATCCCCCATGTTGT
GCAAAAAAGCGGTTAGCTCCTTCGGTCCTCCGATCGTTGTCAGAAGTAAGTTGGCCGCAGTGTTATCACT
CATGGTTATGGCAGCACTGCATAATTCTCTTACTGTCATGCCATCCGTAAGATGCTTTTCTGTGACTGGT
GAGTACTCAACCAAGTCATTCTGAGAATAGTGTATGCGGCGACCGAGTTGCTCTTGCCCGGCGTCAATAC
GGGATAATACCGCGCCACATAGCAGAACTTTAAAAGTGCTCATCATTGGAAAACGTTCTTCGGGGCGAAA
ACTCTCAAGGATCTTACCGCTGTTGAGATCCAGTTCGATGTAACCCACTCGTGCACCCAACTGATCTTCA
GCATCTTTTACTTTCACCAGCGTTTCTGGGTGAGCAAAAACAGGAAGGCAAAATGCCGCAAAAAAGGGAA
TAAGGGCGACACGGAAATGTTGAATACTCATACTCTTCCTTTTTCAATATTATTGAAGCATTTATCAGGG
TTATTGTCTCATGAGCGGATACATATTTGAATGTATTTAGAAAAATAAACAAATAGGGGTTCCGCGCACA
TTTCCCCGAAAAGTGCCACCTGACGTCGACGGATCGGGAGATCTCCCGATCCCCTATGGTCGACTCTCAG
TACAATCTGCTCTGATGCCGCATAGTTAAGCCAGTATCTGCTCCCTGCTTGTGTGTTGGAGGTCGCTGAG
TAGTGCGCGAGCAAAATTTAAGCTACAACAAGGCAAGGCTTGACCGACAATTGCATGAAGAATCTGCTTA
GGGTTAGGCGTTTTGCGCTGCTTCGCGATGTACGGGCCAGATATACGCGTTGACATTGATTATTGACTAG
TTATTAATAGTAATCAATTACGGGGTCATTAGTTCATAGCCCATATATGGAGTTCCGCGTTACATAACTT
ACGGTAAATGGCCCGCCTGGCTGACCGCCCAACGACCCCCGCCCATTGACGTCAATAATGACGTATGTTC
CCATAGTAACGCCAATAGGGACTTTCCATTGACGTCAATGGGTGGACTATTTACGGTAAACTGCCCACTT
GGCAGTACATCAAGTGTATCATATGCCAAGTACGCCCCCTATTGACGTCAATGACGGTAAATGGCCCGCC
TGGCATTATGCCCAGTACATGACCTTATGGGACTTTCCTACTTGGCAGTACATCTACGTATTAGTCATCG
CTATTACCATGGTGATGCGGTTTTGGCAGTACATCAATGGGCGTGGATAGCGGTTTGACTCACGGGGATT
TCCAAGTCTCCACCCCATTGACGTCAATGGGAGTTTGTTTTGGCACCAAAATCAACGGGACTTTCCAAAA
TGTCGTAACAACTCCGCCCCATTGACGCAAATGGGCGGTAGGCGTGTACGGTGGGAGGTCTATATAAGCA
GAGCTCTCTGGCTAACTAGAGAACCCACTGCTTACTGGCTTATCGAAATTAATACGACTCACTATAGGGA
GACCCAAGCTGGCTAGTTAAGCTTGGTACCGAGCTCGGATCCAGTACCCTT
Features (pLannotate 1.2.2; 21 found; start..end, strand, type, name):
      8..1738    +  CDS            POLG_HCVGL (fragment): Experimental evidence at protein level: Swiss-Prot protein existence level 1. [Protease NS2]: Cysteine protease required for the proteolytic auto-cleavage between the non-structural proteins NS2 and NS3 (By similarity). The N-terminus of NS3 is required for the function of NS2 protease (active region NS2-3) (By similarity). Promotes the initiation of viral particle assembly by mediating the interaction between structural and non-structural proteins (By similarity). From Hepatitis C virus (isolate Glasgow) (HCV).
   1815..1856    +  CDS            V5 tag: epitope tag from simian virus 5
   1912..2136    +  polyA_signal   bGH poly(A) signal: bovine growth hormone polyadenylation signal
   2140..2161    +  promoter       SV40 promoter (fragment): SV40 enhancer and early promoter
   2182..2610    +  rep_origin     f1 ori (sequence partly withheld): f1 bacteriophage origin of replication; arrow indicates direction of (+) strand synthesis
   2624..2954    +  promoter       SV40 promoter: SV40 enhancer and early promoter
   3021..3812    +  CDS            neo: KKA2_KLEPN - Also known as kan, nptII. Experimental evidence at protein level: Swiss-Prot protein existence level 1. Resistance to kanamycin, neomycin, paromomycin, ribostamycin, butirosin and gentamicin B. From Klebsiella pneumoniae.
   3838..3996    +  CDS            ble (fragment): BLE_KLEPN - Experimental evidence at protein level: Swiss-Prot protein existence level 1. Binding protein with a strong affinity to the bleomycin family of antibiotics. Binds to CL990; an antimitotic-antibiotic compound. From Klebsiella pneumoniae.
   3991..4112    +  polyA_signal   SV40 poly(A) signal: SV40 polyadenylation signal
   4185..4201    -  protein_bind   lac operator: The lac repressor binds to the lac operator to inhibit transcription in E. coli. This inhibition can be relieved by adding lactose or isopropyl-β-D-thiogalactopyranoside (IPTG). lac repressor encoded by lacI
   4209..4239    -  promoter       lac promoter: promoter for the E. coli lac operon
   4254..4275    -  protein_bind   CAP binding site: CAP binding activates transcription in the presence of cAMP. E. coli catabolite activator protein
   4288..4380    -  CDS            lacI (fragment): lac repressor; lacI; The lac repressor binds to the lac operator to inhibit transcription in E. coli. This inhibition can be relieved by adding lactose or isopropyl-β-D-thiogalactopyranoside (IPTG).
   4563..5151    -  rep_origin     ori: high-copy-number ColE1/pMB1/pBR322/pUC origin of replication
   5322..6182    -  CDS            AmpR: β-lactamase; bla; confers resistance to ampicillin, carbenicillin, and related antibiotics
   6183..6287    -  promoter       AmpR promoter: bla
   6354..6398    -  misc_feature   bom (fragment): basis of mobility region from pBR322
   6553..6932    +  enhancer       CMV enhancer: human cytomegalovirus immediate early enhancer
   6933..7136    +  promoter       CMV promoter: human cytomegalovirus (CMV) immediate early promoter
   7132..7165    +  LTR            5' LTR (truncated) (fragment): truncated 5' long terminal repeat (LTR) from HIV-1
   7181..7199    +  promoter       T7 promoter: promoter for bacteriophage T7 RNA polymerase
