>Addgene plasmid #98271 | UKNP5.1.1 | addgene full sequence | sequence record 190099 | Addgene NGS Result
TCTTTCTCTATCTTTATCCTTGCACTTCTCTCGTGCCTGACCGTCCCAGCCTCTGCAGTCCCCTACCGGA
ATGCCTCTGGGATCTACCACGTCACCAATGATTGCCCAAACTCTTCCATAGTATATGAGGCAGATAACCT
GATTTTACACGCACCCGGCTGCGTGCCCTGTGTTAGGGAGGGTAATGTGAGTAGGTGCTGGGTCCAAATC
ACCCCCACACTGTCGGCCCCAAACCTCGGAGCGGTCACGGCTCCTCTTCGGAGAGCCGTTGACTACTTAG
CGGGAGGGGCCGCCCTTTGCTCCGCGTTATACGTCGGGGACGCGTGCGGGGCGGTGTTCTTGGTAGGCCA
AATGTTCACCTATAGGCCTCGCCAGCATACTACGGTGCAGGACTGCAACTGTTCTATTTACAGTGGCCAT
GTTAGCGGCCACCGGATGGCATGGGACATGATGATGAATTGGTCACCTACATCGGCCTTGCTGGTAGCCC
AGATGCTACGGATCCCTCAAGTGGTCATGGACATCATAGCCGGGGGCCACTGGGGGGTCTTGTTCGCCGC
CGCGTACTTTGCATCAGCGGCTAACTGGGCTAAGGTTGTGCTGGTTCTGTTCTTGTTTGCGGGAGTTGAC
GGTAACACCCAGACTGTGGGCGGTTCTGCTGCTTATTCTACATCAGGCCTGGCCTCGCTCTTCAGCCCCG
GGCCAAAGCAGAACCTCCAGCTCATACAAAATGGGAGCAGCTGGCACATTAACAGGACTGCCCTTAACTG
TAATGACAGCCTCAAGACTGGGTTCATAGCCGGCCTCATGTACGTCTATAAGTTCAACTCCACCGGGTGT
CCGGAGCGGATGGCTAGTTGTAGACCCCTCACAGCCTTCGACCAGGGCTGGGGAACTATCAGCTATGCCA
ACATATCGGGCCCTAGTGACGACAAACCATATTGCTGGCACTATCCCCCACGACCGTGCGGAGTGGTGCC
AGCCCGAGAGGTCTGCGGTCCAGTCTACTGTTTCACACCTAGCCCAGTGGTCGTTGGCACCACTGATCGC
AAAGGATATCCCACTTACAACTGGGGTGAAAATGACACTGACGTCCTTCTCTTGAACAACACGAGGCCTC
CCACTGGCAATTGGTTTGGCTGCACCTGGATGAACGCCTCAGGGTTTGTGAAGACTTGCGGAGCGCCACC
TTGCATCTTAGGGCCGACAGGCAACAACAGTCTTAAGTGCCCTACAGATTGCTTCCGCAAGCACCCGGAC
GCCACCTACACCAGGTGCGGGTCAGGACCCTGGCTTACGCCCCGGTGTTTGGTGGACTACCCTTACCGGT
TGTGGCATTACCCGTGCACCGTAAATTATACCATCTTTAAGGTGCGCATGTTCATTGGGGGCCTAGAGCA
CAGGTTTGATGCGGCATGTAACTGGACCCGAGGTGAACGATGCGACCTCGATGATAGGGATAGGGCCGAG
CTAAGCCCGCTTCTACACACTACCACACAGTGGGCCATATTGCCGTGCTCTTTTACACCCACGCCTGCTC
TTAGTACTGGCCTCATTCACTTACACCAGAATATAGTAGACACCCAGTATCTTTACGGCCTGAGCTCCAG
CATCGTCTCGTGGGCCGTTAAGTGGGAGTACATAGTGCTGGCCTTCCTGCTACTTGCTGATGCCCGTGTC
TGTACTTGCCTATGGATCATGCTCCTAGTCTGTCAGGCTGAAGCATAAAAAGGGTCAAGACAATTCTGCA
GATATCCAGCACAGTGGCGGCCGCTCGAGTCTAGAGGGCCCGCGGTTCGAAGGTAAGCCTATCCCTAACC
CTCTCCTCGGTCTCGATTCTACGCGTACCGGTCATCATCACCATCACCATTGAGTTTAAACCCGCTGATC
AGCCTCGACTGTGCCTTCTAGTTGCCAGCCATCTGTTGTTTGCCCCTCCCCCGTGCCTTCCTTGACCCTG
GAAGGTGCCACTCCCACTGTCCTTTCCTAATAAAATGAGGAAATTGCATCGCATTGTCTGAGTAGGTGTC
ATTCTATTCTGGGGGGTGGGGTGGGGCAGGACAGCAAGGGGGAGGATTGGGAAGACAATAGCAGGCATGC
TGGGGATGCGGTGGGCTCTATGGCTTCTGAGGCGGAAAGAACCAGCTGGGGCTCTAGGGGGTATCCCC
[124 nt withheld, positions 2169-2292]
C
[91 nt withheld, positions 2294-2384]
A
[49 nt withheld, positions 2386-2434]
CCTTTGACGTTGGAGTCCACGTTCTTT
[37 nt withheld, positions 2462-2498]
ACCCTATCTCGGTCTATTCTTTTGATTTATAAGGGATTTTGCCGATTTCGGCCTATTGGTTAAAAAATGA
GCTGATTTAACAAAAATTTAACGCGAATTAATTCTGTGGAATGTGTGTCAGTTAGGGTGTGGAAAGTCCC
CAGGCTCCCCAGCAGGCAGAAGTATGCAAAGCATGCATCTCAATTAGTCAGCAACCAGGTGTGGAAAGTC
CCCAGGCTCCCCAGCAGGCAGAAGTATGCAAAGCATGCATCTCAATTAGTCAGCAACCATAGTCCCGCCC
CTAACTCCGCCCATCCCGCCCCTAACTCCGCCCAGTTCCGCCCATTCTCCGCCCCATGGCTGACTAATTT
TTTTTATTTATGCAGAGGCCGAGGCCGCCTCTGCCTCTGAGCTATTCCAGAAGTAGTGAGGAGGCTTTTT
TGGAGGCCTAGGCTTTTGCAAAAAGCTCCCGGGAGCTTGTATATCCATTTTCGGATCTGATCAAGAGACA
GGATGAGGATCGTTTCGCATGATTGAACAAGATGGATTGCACGCAGGTTCTCCGGCCGCTTGGGTGGAGA
GGCTATTCGGCTATGACTGGGCACAACAGACAATCGGCTGCTCTGATGCCGCCGTGTTCCGGCTGTCAGC
GCAGGGGCGCCCGGTTCTTTTTGTCAAGACCGACCTGTCCGGTGCCCTGAATGAACTGCAGGACGAGGCA
GCGCGGCTATCGTGGCTGGCCACGACGGGCGTTCCTTGCGCAGCTGTGCTCGACGTTGTCACTGAAGCGG
GAAGGGACTGGCTGCTATTGGGCGAAGTGCCGGGGCAGGATCTCCTGTCATCTCACCTTGCTCCTGCCGA
GAAAGTATCCATCATGGCTGATGCAATGCGGCGGCTGCATACGCTTGATCCGGCTACCTGCCCATTCGAC
CACCAAGCGAAACATCGCATCGAGCGAGCACGTACTCGGATGGAAGCCGGTCTTGTCGATCAGGATGATC
TGGACGAAGAGCATCAGGGGCTCGCGCCAGCCGAACTGTTCGCCAGGCTCAAGGCGCGCATGCCCGACGG
CGAGGATCTCGTCGTGACCCATGGCGATGCCTGCTTGCCGAATATCATGGTGGAAAATGGCCGCTTTTCT
GGATTCATCGACTGTGGCCGGCTGGGTGTGGCGGACCGCTATCAGGACATAGCGTTGGCTACCCGTGATA
TTGCTGAAGAGCTTGGCGGCGAATGGGCTGACCGCTTCCTCGTGCTTTACGGTATCGCCGCTCCCGATTC
GCAGCGCATCGCCTTCTATCGCCTTCTTGACGAGTTCTTCTGAGCGGGACTCTGGGGTTCGCGAAATGAC
CGACCAAGCGACGCCCAACCTGCCATCACGAGATTTCGATTCCACCGCCGCCTTCTATGAAAGGTTGGGC
TTCGGAATCGTTTTCCGGGACGCCGGCTGGATGATCCTCCAGCGCGGGGATCTCATGCTGGAGTTCTTCG
CCCACCCCAACTTGTTTATTGCAGCTTATAATGGTTACAAATAAAGCAATAGCATCACAAATTTCACAAA
TAAAGCATTTTTTTCACTGCATTCTAGTTGTGGTTTGTCCAAACTCATCAATGTATCTTATCATGTCTGT
ATACCGTCGACCTCTAGCTAGAGCTTGGCGTAATCATGGTCATAGCTGTTTCCTGTGTGAAATTGTTATC
CGCTCACAATTCCACACAACATACGAGCCGGAAGCATAAAGTGTAAAGCCTGGGGTGCCTAATGAGTGAG
CTAACTCACATTAATTGCGTTGCGCTCACTGCCCGCTTTCCAGTCGGGAAACCTGTCGTGCCAGCTGCAT
TAATGAATCGGCCAACGCGCGGGGAGAGGCGGTTTGCGTATTGGGCGCTCTTCCGCTTCCTCGCTCACTG
ACTCGCTGCGCTCGGTCGTTCGGCTGCGGCGAGCGGTATCAGCTCACTCAAAGGCGGTAATACGGTTATC
CACAGAATCAGGGGATAACGCAGGAAAGAACATGTGAGCAAAAGGCCAGCAAAAGGCCAGGAACCGTAAA
AAGGCCGCGTTGCTGGCGTTTTTCCATAGGCTCCGCCCCCCTGACGAGCATCACAAAAATCGACGCTCAA
GTCAGAGGTGGCGAAACCCGACAGGACTATAAAGATACCAGGCGTTTCCCCCTGGAAGCTCCCTCGTGCG
CTCTCCTGTTCCGACCCTGCCGCTTACCGGATACCTGTCCGCCTTTCTCCCTTCGGGAAGCGTGGCGCTT
TCTCATAGCTCACGCTGTAGGTATCTCAGTTCGGTGTAGGTCGTTCGCTCCAAGCTGGGCTGTGTGCACG
AACCCCCCGTTCAGCCCGACCGCTGCGCCTTATCCGGTAACTATCGTCTTGAGTCCAACCCGGTAAGACA
CGACTTATCGCCACTGGCAGCAGCCACTGGTAACAGGATTAGCAGAGCGAGGTATGTAGGCGGTGCTACA
GAGTTCTTGAAGTGGTGGCCTAACTACGGCTACACTAGAAGAACAGTATTTGGTATCTGCGCTCTGCTGA
AGCCAGTTACCTTCGGAAAAAGAGTTGGTAGCTCTTGATCCGGCAAACAAACCACCGCTGGTAGCGGTGG
TTTTTTTGTTTGCAAGCAGCAGATTACGCGCAGAAAAAAAGGATCTCAAGAAGATCCTTTGATCTTTTCT
ACGGGGTCTGACGCTCAGTGGAACGAAAACTCACGTTAAGGGATTTTGGTCATGAGATTATCAAAAAGGA
TCTTCACCTAGATCCTTTTAAATTAAAAATGAAGTTTTAAATCAATCTAAAGTATATATGAGTAAACTTG
GTCTGACAGTTACCAATGCTTAATCAGTGAGGCACCTATCTCAGCGATCTGTCTATTTCGTTCATCCATA
GTTGCCTGACTCCCCGTCGTGTAGATAACTACGATACGGGAGGGCTTACCATCTGGCCCCAGTGCTGCAA
TGATACCGCGAGACCCACGCTCACCGGCTCCAGATTTATCAGCAATAAACCAGCCAGCCGGAAGGGCCGA
GCGCAGAAGTGGTCCTGCAACTTTATCCGCCTCCATCCAGTCTATTAATTGTTGCCGGGAAGCTAGAGTA
AGTAGTTCGCCAGTTAATAGTTTGCGCAACGTTGTTGCCATTGCTACAGGCATCGTGGTGTCACGCTCGT
CGTTTGGTATGGCTTCATTCAGCTCCGGTTCCCAACGATCAAGGCGAGTTACATGATCCCCCATGTTGTG
CAAAAAAGCGGTTAGCTCCTTCGGTCCTCCGATCGTTGTCAGAAGTAAGTTGGCCGCAGTGTTATCACTC
ATGGTTATGGCAGCACTGCATAATTCTCTTACTGTCATGCCATCCGTAAGATGCTTTTCTGTGACTGGTG
AGTACTCAACCAAGTCATTCTGAGAATAGTGTATGCGGCGACCGAGTTGCTCTTGCCCGGCGTCAATACG
GGATAATACCGCGCCACATAGCAGAACTTTAAAAGTGCTCATCATTGGAAAACGTTCTTCGGGGCGAAAA
CTCTCAAGGATCTTACCGCTGTTGAGATCCAGTTCGATGTAACCCACTCGTGCACCCAACTGATCTTCAG
CATCTTTTACTTTCACCAGCGTTTCTGGGTGAGCAAAAACAGGAAGGCAAAATGCCGCAAAAAAGGGAAT
AAGGGCGACACGGAAATGTTGAATACTCATACTCTTCCTTTTTCAATATTATTGAAGCATTTATCAGGGT
TATTGTCTCATGAGCGGATACATATTTGAATGTATTTAGAAAAATAAACAAATAGGGGTTCCGCGCACAT
TTCCCCGAAAAGTGCCACCTGACGTCGACGGATCGGGAGATCTCCCGATCCCCTATGGTGCACTCTCAGT
ACAATCTGCTCTGATGCCGCATAGTTAAGCCAGTATCTGCTCCCTGCTTGTGTGTTGGAGGTCGCTGAGT
AGTGCGCGAGCAAAATTTAAGCTACAACAAGGCAAGGCTTGACCGACAATTGCATGAAGAATCTGCTTAG
GGTTAGGCGTTTTGCGCTGCTTCGCGATGTACGGGCCAGATATACGCGTTGACATTGATTATTGACTAGT
TATTAATAGTAATCAATTACGGGGTCATTAGTTCATAGCCCATATATGGAGTTCCGCGTTACATAACTTA
CGGTAAATGGCCCGCCTGGCTGACCGCCCAACGACCCCCGCCCATTGACGTCAATAATGACGTATGTTCC
CATAGTAACGCCAATAGGGACTTTCCATTGACGTCAATGGGTGGAGTATTTACGGTAAACTGCCCACTTG
GCAGTACATCAAGTGTATCATATGCCAAGTACGCCCCCTATTGACGTCAATGACGGTAAATGGCCCGCCT
GGCATTATGCCCAGTACATGACCTTATGGGACTTTCCTACTTGGCAGTACATCTACGTATTAGTCATCGC
TATTACCATGGTGATGCGGTTTTGGCAGTACATCAATGGGCGTGGATAGCGGTTTGACTCACGGGGATTT
CCAAGTCTCCACCCCATTGACGTCAATGGGAGTTTGTTTTGGCACCAAAATCAACGGGACTTTCCAAAAT
GTCGTAACAACTCCGCCCCATTGACGCAAATGGGCGGTAGGCGTGTACGGTGGGAGGTCTATATAAGCAG
AGCTCTCTGGCTAACTAGAGAACCCACTGCTTACTGGCTTATCGAAATTAATACGACTCACTATAGGGAG
ACCCAAGCTGGCTAGTTAAGCTTGGTACCGAGCTCGGATCCAGTACCCTTCACCATGGGTTGC
Features (pLannotate 1.2.2; 21 found; start..end, strand, type, name):
   1802..1843    +  CDS            V5 tag: epitope tag from simian virus 5
   1899..2123    +  polyA_signal   bGH poly(A) signal: bovine growth hormone polyadenylation signal
   2127..2148    +  promoter       SV40 promoter (fragment): SV40 enhancer and early promoter
   2169..2597    +  rep_origin     f1 ori (sequence partly withheld): f1 bacteriophage origin of replication; arrow indicates direction of (+) strand synthesis
   2611..2940    +  promoter       SV40 promoter: SV40 enhancer and early promoter
   3007..3798    +  CDS            neo: KKA2_KLEPN - Also known as kan, nptII. Experimental evidence at protein level: Swiss-Prot protein existence level 1. Resistance to kanamycin, neomycin, paromomycin, ribostamycin, butirosin and gentamicin B. From Klebsiella pneumoniae.
   3824..3982    +  CDS            ble (fragment): BLE_KLEPN - Experimental evidence at protein level: Swiss-Prot protein existence level 1. Binding protein with a strong affinity to the bleomycin family of antibiotics. Binds to CL990; an antimitotic-antibiotic compound. From Klebsiella pneumoniae.
   3977..4098    +  polyA_signal   SV40 poly(A) signal: SV40 polyadenylation signal
   4171..4187    -  protein_bind   lac operator: The lac repressor binds to the lac operator to inhibit transcription in E. coli. This inhibition can be relieved by adding lactose or isopropyl-β-D-thiogalactopyranoside (IPTG). lac repressor encoded by lacI
   4195..4225    -  promoter       lac promoter: promoter for the E. coli lac operon
   4240..4261    -  protein_bind   CAP binding site: CAP binding activates transcription in the presence of cAMP. E. coli catabolite activator protein
   4274..4366    -  CDS            lacI (fragment): lac repressor; lacI; The lac repressor binds to the lac operator to inhibit transcription in E. coli. This inhibition can be relieved by adding lactose or isopropyl-β-D-thiogalactopyranoside (IPTG).
   4549..5137    -  rep_origin     ori: high-copy-number ColE1/pMB1/pBR322/pUC origin of replication
   5308..6168    -  CDS            AmpR: β-lactamase; bla; confers resistance to ampicillin, carbenicillin, and related antibiotics
   6169..6273    -  promoter       AmpR promoter: bla
   6332..6384    -  misc_feature   bom (fragment): basis of mobility region from pBR322
   6539..6918    +  enhancer       CMV enhancer: human cytomegalovirus immediate early enhancer
   6919..7122    +  promoter       CMV promoter: human cytomegalovirus (CMV) immediate early promoter
   7118..7151    +  LTR            5' LTR (truncated) (fragment): truncated 5' long terminal repeat (LTR) from HIV-1
   7167..7185    +  promoter       T7 promoter: promoter for bacteriophage T7 RNA polymerase
   7246..1725    +  CDS            POLG_HCVGL (fragment) (across the origin): Experimental evidence at protein level: Swiss-Prot protein existence level 1. [Protease NS2]: Cysteine protease required for the proteolytic auto-cleavage between the non-structural proteins NS2 and NS3 (By similarity). The N-terminus of NS3 is required for the function of NS2 protease (active region NS2-3) (By similarity). Promotes the initiation of viral particle assembly by mediating the interaction between structural and non-structural proteins (By similarity). From Hepatitis C virus (isolate Glasgow) (HCV).
