[The description below was written by a language model from this plasmid's Addgene catalogue record and pLannotate feature annotations shown in this document.]
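Description:
UKNP5.1.1 is a mammalian expression plasmid built on the Invitrogen pcDNA3.1 V5-His TOPO backbone. It carries a roughly 1.7 kb hepatitis C virus E1E2 envelope glycoprotein cassette that was amplified from patient serum and inserted by TOPO cloning. The name follows the United Kingdom Nottingham Panel convention of genotype, patient number and clone number, so this is clone 1 from patient 1 of genotype 5. In bacteria it replicates at high copy from a ColE1/pUC-type origin and is selected with ampicillin through the β-lactamase gene. An f1 origin is also present.

The E1E2 open reading frame sits downstream of the human CMV immediate-early enhancer and promoter and is followed by the bovine growth hormone polyadenylation signal. A T7 promoter lies between the CMV promoter and the insert. The automated annotation matches the insert to a fragment of an HCV polyprotein reference, and the NS2 function text attached to that match describes the reference entry as a whole rather than this insert. A V5 epitope tag from the backbone lies downstream of the insert, but the record does not state whether it is read in frame with E1E2 or whether the viral sequence ends in a stop codon. A separate SV40 promoter–neo–SV40 poly(A) cassette allows G418 selection of transfected mammalian cells. Short hits such as the HIV-1 LTR, ble, lacI and bom fragments appear to be minor sequence matches within the backbone, not functional elements.

The two sequence records, depositor and repository NGS, differ by one nucleotide in length and carry the same features with different start coordinates. The plasmid belongs to a diverse panel of patient-derived HCV glycoproteins assembled for vaccine research, in particular for comparing how sensitive or resistant different envelope variants are to neutralisation by monoclonal antibodies.
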