Addgene plasmid #98271: UKNP5.1.1
Purpose: Expression of HCV E1E2 genes cloned from patient serum. United Kingdom Nottingham Panel x.xx.xx (genotype.patient number.clone number)
Depositing lab: Jonathan Ball. Publication: A Diverse Panel of Hepatitis C Virus Glycoproteins for Use in Vaccine Research Reveals Extremes of Monoclonal Antibody Neutralization Resistance. Urbanowicz RA, McClure CP, Brown RJ, Tsoleridis T, Persson MA, Krey T, Irving WL, Ball JK, Tarr AW. J Virol. 2015 Dec 23;90(7):3288-301. doi: 10.1128/JVI.02700-15. PubMed 26699643.
Backbone
  Vector backbone: pcDNA3.1_V5-His_Topo
  Backbone manufacturer: Invitrogen
  Vector type: Mammalian Expression
Growth in bacteria
  Bacterial resistance: Ampicillin, 100 μg/mL
  Growth temperature: 37°C
  Growth strain: DH5alpha
  Copy number: High Copy
Gene/Insert
  Gene/Insert name: HCV E1E2 (alt name: UKNP5.1.1)
  Species: Hepatitis C virus
  Insert size (bp): 1734
  GenBank ID: KU285225.1
  Cloning method: TOPO Cloning
  Sequencing primers: 5′ T7F; 3′ bGHR
Terms and licenses: Academic/Nonprofit Terms; Industry Terms: Not Available to Industry
How to cite: UKNP5.1.1 was a gift from Jonathan Ball (Addgene plasmid # 98271 ; http://n2t.net/addgene:98271 ; RRID:Addgene_98271)
